>Addgene plasmid #130797 | pMSCVbsd-PPARD-L432A | addgene full sequence | sequence record 255581 | Addgene NGS Result
AATGAAAGACCCCACCTGTAGGTTTGGCAAGCTAGCTTAAGTAACGCCATTTTGCAAGGCATGGAAAATA
CATAACTGAGAATAGAGAAGTTCAGATCAAGGTTAGGAACAGAGAGACAGCAGAATATGGGCCAAACAGG
ATATCTGTGGTAAGCAGTTCCTGCCCCGGCTCAGGGCCAAGAACAGATGGTCCCCAGATGCGGTCCCGCC
CTCAGCAGTTTCTAGAGAACCATCAGATGTTTCCAGGGTGCCCCAAGGACCTGAAATGACCCTGTGCCTT
ATTTGAACTAACCAATCAGTTCGCTTCTCGCTTCTGTTCGCGCGCTTCTGCTCCCCGAGCTCAATAAAAG
AGCCCACAACCCCTCACTCGGCGCGCCAGTCCTCCGATAGACTGCGTCGCCCGGGTACCCGTATTCCCAA
TAAAGCCTCTTGCTGTTTGCATCCGAATCGTGGACTCGCTGATCCTTGGGAGGGTCTCCTCAGATTGATT
GACTGCCCACCTCGGGGGTCTTTCATTTGGAGGTTCCACCGAGATTTGGAGACCCCTGCCCAGGGACCAC
CGACCCCCCCGCCGGGAGGTAAGCTGGCCAGCGGTCGTTTCGTGTCTGTCTCTGTCTTTGTGCGTGTTTG
TGCCGGCATCTAATGTTTGCGCCTGCGTCTGTACTAGTTAGCTAACTAGCTCTGTATCTGGCGGACCCGT
GGTGGAACTGACGAGTTCTGAACACCCGGCCGCAACCCTGGGAGACGTCCCAGGGACTTTGGGGGCCGTT
TTTGTGGCCCGACCTGAGGAAGGGAGTCGATGTGGAATCCGACCCCGTCAGGATATGTGGTTCTGGTAGG
AGACGAGAACCTAAAACAGTTCCCGCCTCCGTCTGAATTTTTGCTTTCGGTTTGGAACCGAAGCCGCGCG
TCTTGTCTGCTGCAGCGCTGCAGCATCGTTCTGTGTTGTCTCTGTCTGACTGTGTTTCTGTATTTGTCTG
AAAATTAGGGCCAGACTGTTACCACTCCCTTAAGTTTGACCTTAGGTCACTGGAAAGATGTCGAGCGGAT
CGCTCACAACCAGTCGGTAGATGTCAAGAAGAGACGTTGGGTTACCTTCTGCTCTGCAGAATGGCCAACC
TTTAACGTCGGATGGCCGCGAGACGGCACCTTTAACCGAGACCTCATCACCCAGGTTAAGATCAAGGTCT
TTTCACCTGGCCCGCATGGACACCCAGACCAGGTCCCCTACATCGTGACCTGGGAAGCCTTGGCTTTTGA
CCCCCCTCCCTGGGTCAAGCCCTTTGTACACCCTAAGCCTCCGCCTCCTCTTCCTCCATCCGCCCCGTCT
CTCCCCCTTGAACCTCCTCGTTCGACCCCGCCTCGATCCTCCCTTTATCCAGCCCTCACTCCTTCTCTAG
GCGCCGGAATTAGATCCACTAGTAACGGCCGCCAGTGTGCTGGAATTCGCCCTTAGGTGTGGCGCCGAGG
GGAGATCAGCCATGGAGCAGCCACAGGAGGAAGCCCCTGAGGTCCGGGAAGAGGAGGAGAAAGAGGAAGT
GGCAGAGGCAGAAGGAGCCCCAGAGCTCAATGGGGGACCACAGCATGCACTTCCTTCCAGCAGCTACACA
GACCTCTCCCGGAGCTCCTCGCCACCCTCACTGCTGGACCAACTGCAGATGGGCTGTGACGGGGCCTCAT
GCGGCAGCCTCAACATGGAGTGCCGGGTGTGCGGGGACAAGGCATCGGGCTTCCACTACGGTGTTCATGC
ATGTGAGGGGTGCAAGGGCTTCTTCCGTCGTACGATCCGCATGAAGCTGGAGTACGAGAAGTGTGAGCGC
AGCTGCAAGATTCAGAAGAAGAACCGCAACAAGTGCCAGTACTGCCGCTTCCAGAAGTGCCTGGCACTGG
GCATGTCACACAACGCTATCCGTTTTGGTCGGATGCCGGAGGCTGAGAAGAGGAAGCTGGTGGCAGGGCT
GACTGCAAACGAGGGGAGCCAGTACAACCCACAGGTGGCCGACCTGAAGGCCTTCTCCAAGCACATCTAC
AATGCCTACCTGAAAAACTTCAACATGACCAAAAAGAAGGCCCGCAGCATCCTCACCGGCAAAGCCAGCC
ACACGGCGCCCTTTGTGATCCACGACATCGAGACATTGTGGCAGGCAGAGAAGGGGCTGGTGTGGAAGCA
GTTGGTGAATGGCCTGCCTCCCTACAAGGAGATCAGCGTGCACGTCTTCTACCGCTGCCAGTGCACCACA
GTGGAGACCGTGCGGGAGCTCACTGAGTTCGCCAAGAGCATCCCCAGCTTCAGCAGCCTCTTCCTCAACG
ACCAGGTTACCCTTCTCAAGTATGGCGTGCACGAGGCCATCTTCGCCATGCTGGCCTCTATCGTCAACAA
GGACGGGCTGCTGGTAGCCAACGGCAGTGGCTTTGTCACCCGTGAGTTCCTGCGCAGCCTCCGCAAACCC
TTCAGTGATATCATTGAGCCTAAGTTTGAATTTGCTGTCAAGTTCAACGCCCTGGAACTTGATGACAGTG
ACCTGGCCCTATTCATTGCGGCCATCATTCTGTGTGGAGACCGGCCAGGCCTCATGAACGTTCCACGGGT
GGAGGCTATCCAGGACACCATCCTGCGTGCCCTCGAATTCCACCTGCAGGCCAACCACCCTGATGCCCAG
TACCTCTTCCCCAAGCTGCTGCAGAAGATGGCTGACCTGCGGCAACTGGTCACCGAGCACGCCCAGATGA
TGCAGCGGATCAAGAAGACCGAAACCGAGACCTCGCTGCACCCTGCCCTCCAGGAGATCTACAAGGACAT
GTACTAACGGCGGCACCCAGGCCTCCCTGCAGACTCCAATGGGGCCAGCACTGGAGGGGCCCACCCACAT
GACTTTTCCATTGACCAGCTCTCAAGGGCGAATTCTGCAGATATCCATCACACTGGCGGCCGCTCGAGGT
TAACGAATTCTACCGGGTAGGGGAGGCGCTTTTCCCAAGGCAGTCTGGAGCATGCGCTTTAGCAGCCCCG
CTGGGCACTTGGCGCTACACAAGTGGCCTCTGGCCTCGCACACATTCCACATCCACCGGTAGGCGCCAAC
CGGCTCCGTTCTTTGGTGGCCCCTTCGCGCCACCTTCTACTCCTCCCCTAGTCAGGAAGTTCCCCCCCGC
CCCGCAGCTCGCGTCGTGCAGGACGTGACAAATGGAAGTAGCACGTCTCACTAGTCTCGTGCAGATGGAC
AGCACCGCTGAGCAATGGAAGCGGGTAGGCCTTTGGGGCAGCGGCCAATAGCAGCTTTGCTCCTTCGCTT
TCTGGGCTCAGAGGCTGGGAAGGGGTGGGTCCGGGGGCGGGCTCAGGGGCGGGCTCAGGGGCGGGGCGGG
CGCCCGAAGGTCCTCCGGAGGCCCGGCATTCTGCACGCTTCAAAAGCGCACGTCTGCCGCGCTGTTCTCC
TCTTCCTCATCTCCGGGCCTTTCGACCTGCAGCCCAAGCTTACCATGGCCAAGCCTTTGTCTCAAGAAGA
ATCCACCCTCATTGAAAGAGCAACGGCTACAATCAACAGCATCCCCATCTCTGAAGACTACAGCGTCGCC
AGCGCAGCTCTCTCTAGCGACGGCCGCATCTTCACTGGTGTCAATGTATATCATTTTACTGGGGGACCTT
GTGCAGAACTCGTGGTGCTGGGCACTGCTGCTGCTGCGGCAGCTGGCAACCTGACTTGTATCGTCGCGAT
CGGAAATGAGAACAGGGGCATCTTGAGCCCCTGCGGACGGTGCCGACAGGTGCTTCTCGATCTGCATCCT
GGGATCAAAGCCATAGTGAAGGACAGTGATGGACAGCCGACGGCAGTTGGGATTCGTGAATTGCTGCCCT
CTGGTTATGTGTGGGAGGGCTAATCGATAAAATAAAAGATTTTATTTAGTCTCCAGAAAAAGGGGGGAAT
GAAAGACCCCACCTGTAGGTTTGGCAAGCTAGAGAACCATCAGATGTTTCCAGGGTGCCCCAAGGACCTG
AAATGACCCTGTGCCTTATTTGAACTAACCAATCAGTTCGCTTCTCGCTTCTGTTCGCGCGCTTCTGCTC
CCCGAGCTCAATAAAAGAGCCCACAACCCCTCACTCGGCGCGCCAGTCCTCCGATAGACTGCGTCGCCCG
GGTACCCGTGTATCCAATAAACCCTCTTGCAGTTGCATCCGACTTGTGGTCTCGCTGTTCCTTGGGAGGG
TCTCCTCTGAGTGATTGACTACCCGTCAGCGGGGGTCTTTCATGGGTAACAGTTTCTTGAAGTTGGAGAA
CAACATTCTGAGGGTAGGAGTCGAATATTAAGTAATCCTGACTCAATTAGCCACTGTTTTGAATCCACAT
ACTCCAATACTCCTGAAATAGTTCATTATGGACAGCGCAGAAAGAGCTGGGGAGAATTGTGAAATTGTTA
TCCGCTCACAATTCCACACAACATACGAGCCGGAAGCATAAAGTGTAAAGCCTGGGGTGCCTAATGAGTG
AGCTAACTCACATTAATTGCGTTGCGCTCACTGCCCGCTTTCCAGTCGGGAAACCTGTCGTGCCAGCTGC
ATTAATGAATCGGCCAACGCGCGGGGAGAGGCGGTTTGCGTATTGGGCGCTCTTCCGCTTCCTCGCTCAC
TGACTCGCTGCGCTCGGTCGTTCGGCTGCGGCGAGCGGTATCAGCTCACTCAAAGGCGGTAATACGGTTA
TCCACAGAATCAGGGGATAACGCAGGAAAGAACATGTGAGCAAAAGGCCAGCAAAAGGCCAGGAACCGTA
AAAAGGCCGCGTTGCTGGCGTTTTTCCATAGGCTCCGCCCCCCTGACGAGCATCACAAAAATCGACGCTC
AAGTCAGAGGTGGCGAAACCCGACAGGACTATAAAGATACCAGGCGTTTCCCCCTGGAAGCTCCCTCGTG
CGCTCTCCTGTTCCGACCCTGCCGCTTACCGGATACCTGTCCGCCTTTCTCCCTTCGGGAAGCGTGGCGC
TTTCTCATAGCTCACGCTGTAGGTATCTCAGTTCGGTGTAGGTCGTTCGCTCCAAGCTGGGCTGTGTGCA
CGAACCCCCCGTTCAGCCCGACCGCTGCGCCTTATCCGGTAACTATCGTCTTGAGTCCAACCCGGTAAGA
CACGACTTATCGCCACTGGCAGCAGCCACTGGTAACAGGATTAGCAGAGCGAGGTATGTAGGCGGTGCTA
CAGAGTTCTTGAAGTGGTGGCCTAACTACGGCTACACTAGAAGAACAGTATTTGGTATCTGCGCTCTGCT
GAAGCCAGTTACCTTCGGAAAAAGAGTTGGTAGCTCTTGATCCGGCAAACAAACCACCGCTGGTAGCGGT
GGTTTTTTTGTTTGCAAGCAGCAGATTACGCGCAGAAAAAAAGGATCTCAAGAAGATCCTTTGATCTTTT
CTACGGGGTCTGACGCTCAGTGGAACGAAAACTCACGTTAAGGGATTTTGGTCATGAGATTATCAAAAAG
GATCTTCACCTAGATCCTTTTAAATTAAAAATGAAGTTTTAAATCAATCTAAAGTATATATGAGTAAACT
TGGTCTGACAGTTACCAATGCTTAATCAGTGAGGCACCTATCTCAGCGATCTGTCTATTTCGTTCATCCA
TAGTTGCCTGACTCCCCGTCGTGTAGATAACTACGATACGGGAGGGCTTACCATCTGGCCCCAGTGCTGC
AATGATACCGCGAGACCCACGCTCACCGGCTCCAGATTTATCAGCAATAAACCAGCCAGCCGGAAGGGCC
GAGCGCAGAAGTGGTCCTGCAACTTTATCCGCCTCCATCCAGTCTATTAATTGTTGCCGGGAAGCTAGAG
TAAGTAGTTCGCCAGTTAATAGTTTGCGCAACGTTGTTGCCATTGCTACAGGCATCGTGGTGTCACGCTC
GTCGTTTGGTATGGCTTCATTCAGCTCCGGTTCCCAACGATCAAGGCGAGTTACATGATCCCCCATGTTG
TGCAAAAAAGCGGTTAGCTCCTTCGGTCCTCCGATCGTTGTCAGAAGTAAGTTGGCCGCAGTGTTATCAC
TCATGGTTATGGCAGCACTGCATAATTCTCTTACTGTCATGCCATCCGTAAGATGCTTTTCTGTGACTGG
TGAGTACTCAACCAAGTCATTCTGAGAATAGTGTATGCGGCGACCGAGTTGCTCTTGCCCGGCGTCAATA
CGGGATAATACCGCGCCACATAGCAGAACTTTAAAAGTGCTCATCATTGGAAAACGTTCTTCGGGGCGAA
AACTCTCAAGGATCTTACCGCTGTTGAGATCCAGTTCGATGTAACCCACTCGTGCACCCAACTGATCTTC
AGCATCTTTTACTTTCACCAGCGTTTCTGGGTGAGCAAAAACAGGAAGGCAAAATGCCGCAAAAAAGGGA
ATAAGGGCGACACGGAAATGTTGAATACTCATACTCTTCCTTTTTCAATATTATTGAAGCATTTATCAGG
GTTATTGTCTCATGAGCGGATACATATTTGAATGTATTTAGAAAAATAAACAAATAGGGGTTCCGCGCAC
ATTTCCCCGAAAAGTGCCACCTGACGTCTAAGAAACCATTATTATCATGACATTAACCTATAAAAATAGG
CGTATCACGAGGCCCTTTCGTCTCGCGCGTTTCGGTGATGACGGTGAAAACCTCTGACACATGCAGCTCC
CGGAGACGGTCACAGCTTGTCTGTAAGCGGATGCCGGGAGCAGACAAGCCCGTCAGGGCGCGTCAGCGGG
TGTTGGCGGGTGTCGGGGCTGGCTTAACTATGCGGCATCAGAGCAGATTGTACTGAGAGTGCACCATATG
CGGTGTGAAATACCGCACAGATGCGTAAGGAGAAAATACCGCATCAGGCGCCATTCGCCATTCAGGCTGC
GCAACTGTTGGGAAGGGCGATCGGTGCGGGCCTCTTCGCTATTACGCCAGCTGGCGAAAGGGGGATGTGC
TGCAAGGCGATTAAGTTGGGTAACGCCAGGGTTTTCCCAGTCACGACGTTGTAAAACGACGGCGCAAGGA
ATGGTGCATGCAAGGAGATGGCGCCCAACAGTCCCCCGGCCACGGGGCCTGCCACCATACCCACGCCGAA
ACAAGCGCTCATGAGCCCGAAGTGGCGAGCCCGATCTTCCCCATCGGTGATGTCGGCGATATAGGCGCCA
GCAACCGCACCTGTGGCGCCGGTGATGCCGGCCACGATGCGTCCGGCGTAGAGGCGATTAGTCCAATTTG
TTAAAGACAGGATATCAGTGGTCCAGGCTCTAGTTTTGACTCAACAATATCACCAGCTGAAGCCTATAGA
GTACGAGCCATAGATAAAATAAAAGATTTTATTTAGTCTCCAGAAAAAGGGGGG
Features (pLannotate 1.2.2; 20 found; start..end, strand, type, name):
      1..517     +  LTR            5' LTR: 5' long terminal repeat from murine embryonic stem cell virus
    581..922     +  misc_feature   MESV Ψ: packaging signal of murine embryonic stem cell virus
    989..1405    +  CDS            gag (truncated): truncated Moloney murine leukemia virus (MMLV) gag gene lacking the start codon
   1482..2804    +  CDS            PPARD: PPARD_HUMAN - Also known as NR1C2, PPARB. Experimental evidence at protein level: Swiss-Prot protein existence level 1. Ligand-activated transcription factor. Receptor that binds peroxisome proliferators such as hypolipidemic drugs and fatty acids. Has a preference for poly-unsaturated fatty acids, such as gamma- linoleic acid and eicosapentanoic acid. Once activated by a ligand, the receptor binds to promoter elements of target genes. Regulates the peroxisomal beta-oxidation pathway of fatty acids. Functions as transcription activator for the acyl-CoA oxidase gene. Decreases expression of NPC
   2955..3454    +  promoter       PGK promoter: mouse phosphoglycerate kinase 1 promoter
   3475..3873    +  CDS            BSD: blasticidin S deaminase; Aspergillus terreus BSD; confers resistance to blasticidin
   3918..3952    +  LTR            3' LTR (ΔU3) (fragment): self-inactivating 3' long terminal repeat (LTR) from Moloney murine leukemia virus
   3949..4243    +  LTR            3' LTR (ΔU3) (fragment): self-inactivating 3' long terminal repeat (LTR) from Moloney murine leukemia virus
   4405..4421    -  protein_bind   lac operator: The lac repressor binds to the lac operator to inhibit transcription in E. coli. This inhibition can be relieved by adding lactose or isopropyl-β-D-thiogalactopyranoside (IPTG). lac repressor encoded by lacI
   4429..4459    -  promoter       lac promoter: promoter for the E. coli lac operon
   4474..4495    -  protein_bind   CAP binding site: CAP binding activates transcription in the presence of cAMP. E. coli catabolite activator protein
   4508..4600    -  CDS            lacI (fragment): lac repressor; lacI; The lac repressor binds to the lac operator to inhibit transcription in E. coli. This inhibition can be relieved by adding lactose or isopropyl-β-D-thiogalactopyranoside (IPTG).
   4783..5371    -  rep_origin     ori: high-copy-number ColE1/pMB1/pBR322/pUC origin of replication
   5542..6402    -  CDS            AmpR: β-lactamase; bla; confers resistance to ampicillin, carbenicillin, and related antibiotics
   6403..6507    -  promoter       AmpR promoter: bla
   6602..6637    +  CDS            rop (fragment): Rop protein, which maintains plasmids at low copy number; rop
   6739..6838    +  misc_feature   bom (fragment): basis of mobility region from pBR322
   6844..6993    -  CDS            lacZα (fragment): LacZα fragment of β-galactosidase; lacZ fragment
   6993..7194    -  CDS            TcR (fragment): tetracycline efflux protein; tet; confers resistance to tetracycline
   7195..7293    +  CDS            env (fragment): murine leukemia virus gPr80 envelope polyprotein precursor; env; proteolytically cleaved into gp70SU and p15TM subunits
