[The description below was written by a language model from this plasmid's Addgene catalogue record and pLannotate feature annotations shown in this document.]
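Description:
pMSCVbsd-PPARD-L432A is a gammaretroviral expression vector built on the pMSCVbsd backbone, a murine stem cell virus-type plasmid carrying a blasticidin selection cassette. It is about 7.3 kb and is propagated in E. coli through a high-copy ColE1/pUC-type origin with ampicillin resistance (β-lactamase under its own promoter). The remaining bacterial annotations (lac promoter/operator, and fragments of lacI, lacZα, rop, bom and TcR) are non-functional backbone remnants, as is a short env fragment of viral origin.

The viral portion begins with a 5' LTR from murine embryonic stem cell virus, followed by the Ψ packaging signal and a truncated gag region lacking its start codon, which extends the packaging signal and allows the genomic RNA to be encapsidated when gag, pol and env are supplied in trans by a packaging cell line. No separate promoter is annotated upstream of the insert, so expression of the human PPARD cDNA is presumably driven by the 5' LTR. PPARD encodes the ligand-activated nuclear receptor PPARβ/δ. This version carries an L432A substitution introduced by PCR mutagenesis, and the insert was cloned between a destroyed BglII site and a retained XhoI site. Downstream, the mouse PGK promoter drives blasticidin S deaminase, so transduced mammalian cells can be selected with blasticidin. The cassette ends in a 3' LTR, which the automated annotation matches only as fragments of a ΔU3 self-inactivating LTR; the record does not otherwise describe the vector as self-inactivating.

The construct is intended for retroviral transduction and stable expression of the mutant receptor. The associated work concerns PPARβ/δ recruitment of NCOR and transcriptional regulation of ANGPTL4, but the record does not state the specific functional effect of L432A.
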