Addgene plasmid #130797: pMSCVbsd-PPARD-L432A
Purpose: Vector encoding PPARD cDNA for retroviral transduction
Depositing lab: Till Adhikary. Depositing organization: Philipps-Universitaet Marburg. Publication: PPARbeta/delta recruits NCOR and regulates transcription reinitiation of ANGPTL4. Legrand N, Bretscher CL, Zielke S, Wilke B, Daude M, Fritz B, Diederich WE, Adhikary T. Nucleic Acids Res. 2019 Oct 10;47(18):9573-9591. doi: 10.1093/nar/gkz685. PubMed 31428774.
Backbone
  Vector backbone: pMSCVbsd
  Vector type: Retroviral
  Selectable markers: Blasticidin
Growth in bacteria
  Bacterial resistance: Ampicillin, 100 μg/mL
  Growth temperature: 37°C
  Growth strain: NEB Stable
  Copy number: High Copy
Gene/Insert
  Gene/Insert name: PPARD L432A
  Species: H. sapiens (human)
  Mutation: L432A
  Entrez Gene: PPARD (a.k.a. FAAR, NR1C2, NUC1, NUCI, NUCII, PPARB)
  Cloning method: Restriction Enzyme; 5′ cloning site BglII (destroyed during cloning); 3′ cloning site XhoI (not destroyed)
  Sequencing primers: 5′ pMSCVseqfw (CCCTTGAACCTCCTCGTTCGACC); 3′ pMSCVseqrv (GAGACGTGCTACTTCCATTTGTC)
Terms and licenses: Academic/Nonprofit Terms; Industry Terms: Not Available to Industry
Depositor comments: Generated by PCR mutagenesis. Please visit https://www.biorxiv.org/content/10.1101/525576v2 for BioRxiv preprint.
How to cite: pMSCVbsd-PPARD-L432A was a gift from Till Adhikary (Addgene plasmid # 130797 ; http://n2t.net/addgene:130797 ; RRID:Addgene_130797)
