>Addgene plasmid #130797 | pMSCVbsd-PPARD-L432A | depositor partial sequence | sequence record 250308 | PPARD L432A
ATGGAGCAGCCACAGGAGGAAGCCCCTGAGGTCCGGGAAGAGGAGGAGAAAGAGGAAGTGGCAGAGGCAG
AAGGAGCCCCAGAGCTCAATGGGGGACCACAGCATGCACTTCCTTCCAGCAGCTACACAGACCTCTCCCG
GAGCTCCTCGCCACCCTCACTGCTGGACCAACTGCAGATGGGCTGTGACGGGGCCTCATGCGGCAGCCTC
AACATGGAGTGCCGGGTGTGCGGGGACAAGGCATCGGGCTTCCACTACGGTGTTCATGCATGTGAGGGGT
GCAAGGGCTTCTTCCGTCGTACGATCCGCATGAAGCTGGAGTACGAGAAGTGTGAGCGCAGCTGCAAGAT
TCAGAAGAAGAACCGCAACAAGTGCCAGTACTGCCGCTTCCAGAAGTGCCTGGCACTGGGCATGTCACAC
AACGCTATCCGTTTTGGTCGGATGCCGGAGGCTGAGAAGAGGAAGCTGGTGGCAGGGCTGACTGCAAACG
AGGGGAGCCAGTACAACCCACAGGTGGCCGACCTGAAGGCCTTCTCCAAGCACATCTACAATGCCTACCT
GAAAAACTTCAACATGACCAAAAAGAAGGCCCGCAGCATCCTCACCGGCAAAGCCAGCCACACGGCGCCC
TTTGTGATCCACGACATCGAGACATTGTGGCAGGCAGAGAAGGGGCTGGTGTGGAAGCAGTTGGTGAATG
GCCTGCCTCCCTACAAGGAGATCAGCGTGCACGTCTTCTACCGCTGCCAGTGCACCACAGTGGAGACCGT
GCGGGAGCTCACTGAGTTCGCCAAGAGCATCCCCAGCTTCAGCAGCCTCTTCCTCAACGACCAGGTTACC
CTTCTCAAGTATGGCGTGCACGAGGCCATCTTCGCCATGCTGGCCTCTATCGTCAACAAGGACGGGCTGC
TGGTAGCCAACGGCAGTGGCTTTGTCACCCGTGAGTTCCTGCGCAGCCTCCGCAAACCCTTCAGTGATAT
CATTGAGCCTAAGTTTGAATTTGCTGTCAAGTTCAACGCCCTGGAACTTGATGACAGTGACCTGGCCCTA
TTCATTGCGGCCATCATTCTGTGTGGAGACCGGCCAGGCCTCATGAACGTTCCACGGGTGGAGGCTATCC
AGGACACCATCCTGCGTGCCCTCGAATTCCACCTGCAGGCCAACCACCCTGATGCCCAGTACCTCTTCCC
CAAGCTGCTGCAGAAGATGGCTGACCTGCGGCAACTGGTCACCGAGCACGCCCAGATGATGCAGCGGATC
AAGAAGACCGAAACCGAGACCTCGCTGCACCCTGCCCTCCAGGAGATCTACAAGGACATGTACTAA
